Addgene plasmid #157769: pCMV ShadowG-AURKA K162M-mTurq2
Purpose: Expression of AuroraA kinase-dead biosensor under CMV promoter
Depositing lab: Marc Tramier. Depositing organization: CNRS UMR 6290, Institut de Génétique et Développement de Rennes (IGDR). Publication: Aurora kinase A localises to mitochondria to control organelle dynamics and energy production. Bertolin G, Bulteau AL, Alves-Guerra MC, Burel A, Lavault MT, Gavard O, Le Bras S, Gagne JP, Poirier GG, Le Borgne R, Prigent C, Tramier M. eLife. 2018 Aug 2;7. pii: 38111. doi: 10.7554/eLife.38111. PubMed 30070631.
Backbone
  Vector backbone: pCMV mTurquoise2-shadowG tandem
  Backbone manufacturer: Tramier
  Backbone size w/o insert (bp): 5415
  Vector type: Mammalian Expression
Growth in bacteria
  Bacterial resistance: Kanamycin, 50 μg/mL
  Growth temperature: 37°C
  Growth strain: DH5alpha
  Copy number: High Copy
Gene/Insert
  Gene/Insert name: AURKA
  Species: H. sapiens (human)
  Insert size (bp): 1223
  Mutation: AURKA K162M is a kinase-dead version of AURKA
  Entrez Gene: AURKA (a.k.a. AIK, ARK1, AURA, BTAK, PPP1R47, STK15, STK6, STK7)
  Promoter: CMV
  Tag / fusion protein: shadowG (N terminal on insert); mTurquoise2 (C terminal on backbone)
  Cloning method: Restriction Enzyme; 5′ cloning site NotI (not destroyed); 3′ cloning site BamHI (not destroyed)
  Sequencing primers: 5′ CMV-F; 3′ TTTAAAGCAAGTAAAACCTC
Terms and licenses: Academic/Nonprofit Terms; Industry Terms: Not Available to Industry
How to cite: pCMV ShadowG-AURKA K162M-mTurq2 was a gift from Marc Tramier (Addgene plasmid # 157769 ; http://n2t.net/addgene:157769 ; RRID:Addgene_157769)
