[The description below was written by a language model from this plasmid's Addgene catalogue record and pLannotate feature annotations shown in this document.]
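Description:
pCMV ShadowG-AURKA K162M-mTurq2 is a 6.6 kb mammalian expression plasmid encoding a kinase-dead version of a genetically encoded Aurora kinase A biosensor. It is built on a pCMV mTurquoise2-shadowG tandem backbone. It is propagated in E. coli through a high-copy ColE1/pUC-type origin and also carries an f1 origin. A single NeoR/KanR (Tn5 aminoglycoside phosphotransferase) gene sits behind tandem bacterial (bla) and SV40 early promoters and ends in an HSV TK polyadenylation signal. This gene gives kanamycin selection in bacteria and could in principle allow G418 selection in mammalian cells.

The payload is a single open reading frame driven by the human CMV immediate-early enhancer and promoter and terminated by an SV40 poly(A) signal. Human AURKA, cloned between NotI and BamHI sites, is flanked by ShadowG at its N-terminus and the cyan fluorescent protein mTurquoise2 at its C-terminus. The automated annotation labels the N-terminal fluorescent protein as mCitrine. This most likely reflects sequence similarity, since ShadowG is a dark, essentially non-emitting yellow-fluorescent-protein variant used as a FRET acceptor. A cyan donor paired with a dark acceptor suits FRET readouts based on donor fluorescence lifetime, where conformational changes in the kinase alter energy transfer between the two ends of the protein.

The K162M substitution abolishes kinase activity. The construct therefore probably serves as a negative control for the wild-type biosensor, although the record states its purpose only as expression of the kinase-dead sensor. The two feature tables, from depositor and repository sequencing, are the same length and show the same features in the same order, differing only in numbering start point.
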