Features (pLannotate 1.2.2; 16 found; start..end, strand, type, name):
    220..1014    +  CDS            NeoR/KanR: aminoglycoside phosphotransferase from Tn5; aph(3')-II (or nptII); confers resistance to neomycin, kanamycin, and G418 (Geneticin®)
   1035..1187    +  CDS            ble (fragment): BLE_KLEPN - Experimental evidence at protein level: Swiss-Prot protein existence level 1. Binding protein with a strong affinity to the bleomycin family of antibiotics. Binds to CL990; an antimitotic-antibiotic compound. From Klebsiella pneumoniae.
   1246..1293    +  polyA_signal   HSV TK poly(A) signal: herpes simplex virus thymidine kinase polyadenylation signal (Cole and Stacy, 1985)
   1384..1400    -  polyA_signal   bGH poly(A) signal (fragment): bovine growth hormone polyadenylation signal
   1622..2210    +  rep_origin     ori: high-copy-number ColE1/pMB1/pBR322/pUC origin of replication
   2385..2688    +  enhancer       CMV enhancer: human cytomegalovirus immediate early enhancer
   2689..2892    +  promoter       CMV promoter: human cytomegalovirus (CMV) immediate early promoter
   2915..2942    +  misc_feature   MCS (fragment): multiple cloning site
   2943..3659    +  CDS            mCitrine: mCitrine is a basic (constitutively fluorescent) yellow fluorescent protein published in 2001, derived from Aequorea victoria.
   3675..4883    +  CDS            AURKA: AURKA_HUMAN - Also known as AIK, AIRK1, ARK1, AURA, AYK1, BTAK, IAK1, STK15, STK6. Experimental evidence at protein level: Swiss-Prot protein existence level 1. Mitotic serine/threonine kinase that contributes to the regulation of cell cycle progression (PubMed:26246606, PubMed:12390251, PubMed:18615013, PubMed:11039908, PubMed:17125279, PubMed:17360485). Associates with the centrosome and the spindle microtubules during mitosis and plays a critical role in various mitotic events including the establishment of mitotic spindle, centrosome duplication, centrosome separation as well as maturation
   4905..5588    +  CDS            mTurquoise2: mTurquoise2 is a basic (constitutively fluorescent) cyan fluorescent protein published in 2012, derived from Aequorea victoria. It is reported to be a rapidly-maturing monomer with very low acid sensitivity.
   5607..5690    +  CDS            large T antigen (fragment): large T antigen from SV40 (simian virus 40)
   5713..5834    +  polyA_signal   SV40 poly(A) signal: SV40 polyadenylation signal
   5868..6296    -  rep_origin     f1 ori (sequence partly withheld): f1 bacteriophage origin of replication; arrow indicates direction of (+) strand synthesis
   6323..6427    +  promoter       AmpR promoter: bla
   6429..185     +  promoter       SV40 promoter (across the origin): SV40 enhancer and early promoter
>Addgene plasmid #157769 | pCMV ShadowG-AURKA K162M-mTurq2 | depositor full sequence | sequence record 304559 | pCMV ShadowG-AURKA K162M-mTurq2 sequence 6601 bps
AGTCAGCAACCATAGTCCCGCCCCTAACTCCGCCCATCCCGCCCCTAACTCCGCCCAGTTCCGCCCATTC
TCCGCCCCATGGCTGACTAATTTTTTTTATTTATGCAGAGGCCGAGGCCGCCTCGGCCTCTGAGCTATTC
CAGAAGTAGTGAGGAGGCTTTTTTGGAGGCCTAGGCTTTTGCAAAGATCGATCAAGAGACAGGATGAGGA
TCGTTTCGCATGATTGAACAAGATGGATTGCACGCAGGTTCTCCGGCCGCTTGGGTGGAGAGGCTATTCG
GCTATGACTGGGCACAACAGACAATCGGCTGCTCTGATGCCGCCGTGTTCCGGCTGTCAGCGCAGGGGCG
CCCGGTTCTTTTTGTCAAGACCGACCTGTCCGGTGCCCTGAATGAACTGCAAGACGAGGCAGCGCGGCTA
TCGTGGCTGGCCACGACGGGCGTTCCTTGCGCAGCTGTGCTCGACGTTGTCACTGAAGCGGGAAGGGACT
GGCTGCTATTGGGCGAAGTGCCGGGGCAGGATCTCCTGTCATCTCACCTTGCTCCTGCCGAGAAAGTATC
CATCATGGCTGATGCAATGCGGCGGCTGCATACGCTTGATCCGGCTACCTGCCCATTCGACCACCAAGCG
AAACATCGCATCGAGCGAGCACGTACTCGGATGGAAGCCGGTCTTGTCGATCAGGATGATCTGGACGAAG
AGCATCAGGGGCTCGCGCCAGCCGAACTGTTCGCCAGGCTCAAGGCGAGCATGCCCGACGGCGAGGATCT
CGTCGTGACCCATGGCGATGCCTGCTTGCCGAATATCATGGTGGAAAATGGCCGCTTTTCTGGATTCATC
GACTGTGGCCGGCTGGGTGTGGCGGACCGCTATCAGGACATAGCGTTGGCTACCCGTGATATTGCTGAAG
AGCTTGGCGGCGAATGGGCTGACCGCTTCCTCGTGCTTTACGGTATCGCCGCTCCCGATTCGCAGCGCAT
CGCCTTCTATCGCCTTCTTGACGAGTTCTTCTGAGCGGGACTCTGGGGTTCGAAATGACCGACCAAGCGA
CGCCCAACCTGCCATCACGAGATTTCGATTCCACCGCCGCCTTCTATGAAAGGTTGGGCTTCGGAATCGT
TTTCCGGGACGCCGGCTGGATGATCCTCCAGCGCGGGGATCTCATGCTGGAGTTCTTCGCCCACCCTAGG
GGGAGGCTAACTGAAACACGGAAGGAGACAATACCGGAAGGAACCCGCGCTATGACGGCAATAAAAAGAC
AGAATAAAACGCACGGTGTTGGGTCGTTTGTTCATAAACGCGGGGTTCGGTCCCAGGGCTGGCACTCTGT
CGATACCCCACCGAGACCCCATTGGGGCCAATACGCCCGCGTTTCTTCCTTTTCCCCACCCCACCCCCCA
AGTTCGGGTGAAGGCCCAGGGCTCGCAGCCAACGTCGGGGCGGCAGGCCCTGCCATAGCCTCAGGTTACT
CATATATACTTTAGATTGATTTAAAACTTCATTTTTAATTTAAAAGGATCTAGGTGAAGATCCTTTTTGA
TAATCTCATGACCAAAATCCCTTAACGTGAGTTTTCGTTCCACTGAGCGTCAGACCCCGTAGAAAAGATC
AAAGGATCTTCTTGAGATCCTTTTTTTCTGCGCGTAATCTGCTGCTTGCAAACAAAAAAACCACCGCTAC
CAGCGGTGGTTTGTTTGCCGGATCAAGAGCTACCAACTCTTTTTCCGAAGGTAACTGGCTTCAGCAGAGC
GCAGATACCAAATACTGTCCTTCTAGTGTAGCCGTAGTTAGGCCACCACTTCAAGAACTCTGTAGCACCG
CCTACATACCTCGCTCTGCTAATCCTGTTACCAGTGGCTGCTGCCAGTGGCGATAAGTCGTGTCTTACCG
GGTTGGACTCAAGACGATAGTTACCGGATAAGGCGCAGCGGTCGGGCTGAACGGGGGGTTCGTGCACACA
GCCCAGCTTGGAGCGAACGACCTACACCGAACTGAGATACCTACAGCGTGAGCTATGAGAAAGCGCCACG
CTTCCCGAAGGGAGAAAGGCGGACAGGTATCCGGTAAGCGGCAGGGTCGGAACAGGAGAGCGCACGAGGG
AGCTTCCAGGGGGAAACGCCTGGTATCTTTATAGTCCTGTCGGGTTTCGCCACCTCTGACTTGAGCGTCG
ATTTTTGTGATGCTCGTCAGGGGGGCGGAGCCTATGGAAAAACGCCAGCAACGCGGCCTTTTTACGGTTC
CTGGCCTTTTGCTGGCCTTTTGCTCACATGTTCTTTCCTGCGTTATCCCCTGATTCTGTGGATAACCGTA
TTACCGCCATGCATTAGTTATTAATAGTAATCAATTACGGGGTCATTAGTTCATAGCCCATATATGGAGT
TCCGCGTTACATAACTTACGGTAAATGGCCCGCCTGGCTGACCGCCCAACGACCCCCGCCCATTGACGTC
AATAATGACGTATGTTCCCATAGTAACGCCAATAGGGACTTTCCATTGACGTCAATGGGTGGAGTATTTA
CGGTAAACTGCCCACTTGGCAGTACATCAAGTGTATCATATGCCAAGTACGCCCCCTATTGACGTCAATG
ACGGTAAATGGCCCGCCTGGCATTATGCCCAGTACATGACCTTATGGGACTTTCCTACTTGGCAGTACAT
CTACGTATTAGTCATCGCTATTACCATGGTGATGCGGTTTTGGCAGTACATCAATGGGCGTGGATAGCGG
TTTGACTCACGGGGATTTCCAAGTCTCCACCCCATTGACGTCAATGGGAGTTTGTTTTGGCACCAAAATC
AACGGGACTTTCCAAAATGTCGTAACAACTCCGCCCCATTGACGCAAATGGGCGGTAGGCGTGTACGGTG
GGAGGTCTATATAAGCAGAGCTGGTTTAGTGAACCGTCAGATCCGCTAGCGCTACCGGACTCAGATCTCG
AGATGGTGAGCAAGGGCGAGGAGCTGTTCACCGGGGTGGTGCCCATCCTGGTCGAGCTGGACGGCGACGT
AAACGGCCACAAGTTCAGCGTGTCCGGCGAGGGCGAGGGCGATGCCACCTACGGCAAGCTGACCCTGAAG
CTCATCTGCACCACCGGCAAGCTGCCCGTGCCCTGGCCCACCCTCGTGACCACCTTCGGCTACGGCCTGA
TGTGCTTCGCGCGCTATCCAGACCACATGAAGCAGCACGACTTCTTCAAGTCCGCCATGCCCGAAGGCTA
CGTCCAGGAGCGCACCATCTTCTTCAAGGACGACGGCAACTACAAGACCCGCGCCGAGGTGAAGTTCGAG
GGCGACACCCTGGTGAACCGCATCGAGCTGAAGGGCATCGACTTCAAGGAGGACGGCAACATCCTGGGGC
ACAAGCTCGAGTACAACTGGAACAGCCACAACGTCTATATCATGGCCGACAAGCAGAAGAACGGCATCAA
GGTGAACTTCAAGATCCGCCACAACATCGAGGACGGCAGCGTGCAGCTCGCCGACCACTACCAGCAGAAC
ACCCCCATCGGCGACGGCCCCGTGCTGCTGCCCGACAACCACTACCTGAGCACCCAGTCCAAGCTGAGCA
AAGACCCCAACGAGAAGCGCGATCACATGGTCCTGCTGGAGTTCGTGACCGCCGCCGGGATCACTCTCGG
CATGGACGAGCTGTACAAGGGAAGCTTCGAATTCATGGACCGATCTAAAGAAAACTGCATTTCAGGACCT
GTTAAGGCTACAGCTCCAGTTGGAGGTCCAAAACGTGTTCTCGTGACTCAGCAATTTCCTTGTCAGAATC
CATTACCTGTAAATAGTGGCCAGGCTCAGCGGGTCTTGTGTCCTTCAAATTCTTCCCAGCGCATTCCTTT
GCAAGCACAAAAACTTGTCTCCAGTCACAAGCCGGTTCAGAATCAGAAGCAGAAGCAATTGCAGGCAACC
AGTGTACCTCATCCTGTCTCCAGGCCACTGAATAACACCCAAAAGAGCAAGCAGCCCCTGCCATCGGCAC
CTGAAAATAATCCTGAGGAGGAACTGGCATCAAAACAGAAAAATGAAGAATCAAAAAAGAGGCAGTGGGC
TTTGGAAGACTTTGAAATTGGTCGCCCTCTGGGTAAAGGAAAGTTTGGTAATGTTTATTTGGCAAGAGAA
AAGCAAAGCAAGTTTATTCTGGCTCTTAAAGTGTTATTTAAAGCTCAGCTGGAGAAAGCCGGAGTGGAGC
ATCAGCTCAGAAGAGAAGTAGAAATACAGTCCCACCTTCGGCATCCTAATATTCTTAGACTGTATGGTTA
TTTCCATGATGCTACCAGAGTCTACCTAATTCTGGAATATGCACCACTTGGAACAGTTTATAGAGAACTT
CAGAAACTTTCAAAGTTTGATGAGCAGAGAACTGCTACTTATATAACAGAATTGGCAAATGCACTATCAT
ATTGCCATTCGAAGAGAGTTATTCATAGAGACATTAAGCCAGAGAACTTACTTCTTGGATCAGCTGGAGA
GCTTAAAATTGCAGATTTTGGGTGGTCAGTACATGCTCCATCTTCCAGGAGGACCACTCTCTGTGGCACC
CTGGACTACCTGCCCCCTGAAATGATTGAAGGTCGGATGCATGATGAGAAGGTGGATCTCTGGAGCCTTG
GAGTTCTTTGCTATGAATTTTTAGTTGGGAAGCCTCCTTTTGAGGCAAACACATACCAAGAGACCTACAA
AAGAATATCACGGGTTGAGTTCACATTCCCTGACTTTGTAACAGAGGGAGCCAGGGACCTCATTTCAAGA
CTGTTGAAGCATAATCCCAGCCAGAGGCCAATGCTCAGAGAAGTACTTGAACACCCCTGGATCACAGCAA
ATTCATCAAAACCATCAAATTGCCAAAACAAAGAATCAGCTAGCAAACAGTCTGGGGATCCGATGGCGGC
CGCAATGGTGAGCAAGGGCGAGGAGCTGTTCACCGGGGTGGTGCCCATCCTGGTCGAGCTGGACGGCGAC
GTAAACGGCCACAAGTTCAGCGTGTCCGGCGAGGGCGAGGGCGATGCCACCTACGGCAAGCTGACCCTGA
AGTTCATCTGCACCACCGGCAAGCTGCCCGTGCCCTGGCCCACCCTCGTGACCACCCTGTCCTGGGGCGT
GCAGTGCTTCGCCCGCTACCCCGACCACATGAAGCAGCACGACTTCTTCAAGTCCGCCATGCCCGAAGGC
TACGTCCAGGAGCGCACCATCTTCTTCAAGGACGACGGCAACTACAAGACCCGCGCCGAGGTGAAGTTCG
AGGGCGACACCCTGGTGAACCGCATCGAGCTGAAGGGCATCGACTTCAAGGAGGACGGCAACATCCTGGG
GCACAAGCTGGAGTACAACTACTTTAGCGACAACGTCTATATCACCGCCGACAAGCAGAAGAACGGCATC
AAGGCCAACTTCAAGATCCGCCACAACATCGAGGACGGCGGCGTGCAGCTCGCCGACCACTACCAGCAGA
ACACCCCCATCGGCGACGGCCCCGTGCTGCTGCCCGACAACCACTACCTGAGCACCCAGTCCAAGCTGAG
CAAAGACCCCAACGAGAAGCGCGATCACATGGTCCTGCTGGAGTTCGTGACCGCCGCCTAAGCGGCCGCG
ACTCTAGATCATAATCAGCCATACCACATTTGTAGAGGTTTTACTTGCTTTAAAAAACCTCCCACACCTC
CCCCTGAACCTGAAACATAAAATGAATGCAATTGTTGTTGTTAACTTGTTTATTGCAGCTTATAATGGTT
ACAAATAAAGCAATAGCATCACAAATTTCACAAATAAAGCATTTTTTTCACTGCATTCTAGTTGTGGTTT
GTCCAAACTCATCAATGTATCTTAAGGCGTAAATTGTAAGCGTTAATATTTTGTTAAAATTCGCGTTAAA
TTTTTGTTAAATCAGCTCATTTTTTAACCAATAGGCCGAAATCGGCAAAATCCCTTATAAATCAAAAGAA
TAGACCGAGATAGGGT
[37 nt withheld, positions 5967-6003]
AAAGAACGTGGACTCCAACGTCAAAGG
[49 nt withheld, positions 6031-6079]
T
[91 nt withheld, positions 6081-6171]
G
[124 nt withheld, positions 6173-6296]
CAGGTGGCACTTTTCGGGGAAATGTGCGCGGAACCCCTATTTGTTTATTTTTCTAAATACATTCAAATAT
GTATCCGCTCATGAGACAATAACCCTGATAAATGCTTCAATAATATTGAAAAAGGAAGAGTCCTGAGGCG
GAAAGAACCAGCTGTGGAATGTGTGTCAGTTAGGGTGTGGAAAGTCCCCAGGCTCCCCAGCAGGCAGAAG
TATGCAAAGCATGCATCTCAATTAGTCAGCAACCAGGTGTGGAAAGTCCCCAGGCTCCCCAGCAGGCAGA
AGTATGCAAAGCATGCATCTCAATT
