Features (pLannotate 1.2.2; 17 found; start..end, strand, type, name):
      1..304     +  enhancer       CMV enhancer: human cytomegalovirus immediate early enhancer
    305..508     +  promoter       CMV promoter: human cytomegalovirus (CMV) immediate early promoter
    531..558     +  misc_feature   MCS (fragment): multiple cloning site
    559..1275    +  CDS            mCitrine: mCitrine is a basic (constitutively fluorescent) yellow fluorescent protein published in 2001, derived from Aequorea victoria.
   1291..2499    +  CDS            AURKA: AURKA_HUMAN - Also known as AIK, AIRK1, ARK1, AURA, AYK1, BTAK, IAK1, STK15, STK6. Experimental evidence at protein level: Swiss-Prot protein existence level 1. Mitotic serine/threonine kinase that contributes to the regulation of cell cycle progression (PubMed:26246606, PubMed:12390251, PubMed:18615013, PubMed:11039908, PubMed:17125279, PubMed:17360485). Associates with the centrosome and the spindle microtubules during mitosis and plays a critical role in various mitotic events including the establishment of mitotic spindle, centrosome duplication, centrosome separation as well as maturation
   2521..3204    +  CDS            mTurquoise2: mTurquoise2 is a basic (constitutively fluorescent) cyan fluorescent protein published in 2012, derived from Aequorea victoria. It is reported to be a rapidly-maturing monomer with very low acid sensitivity.
   3223..3306    +  CDS            large T antigen (fragment): large T antigen from SV40 (simian virus 40)
   3329..3450    +  polyA_signal   SV40 poly(A) signal: SV40 polyadenylation signal
   3484..3912    -  rep_origin     f1 ori (sequence partly withheld): f1 bacteriophage origin of replication; arrow indicates direction of (+) strand synthesis
   3939..4043    +  promoter       AmpR promoter: bla
   4045..4402    +  promoter       SV40 promoter: SV40 enhancer and early promoter
   4437..5231    +  CDS            NeoR/KanR: aminoglycoside phosphotransferase from Tn5; aph(3')-II (or nptII); confers resistance to neomycin, kanamycin, and G418 (Geneticin®)
   5252..5404    +  CDS            ble (fragment): BLE_KLEPN - Experimental evidence at protein level: Swiss-Prot protein existence level 1. Binding protein with a strong affinity to the bleomycin family of antibiotics. Binds to CL990; an antimitotic-antibiotic compound. From Klebsiella pneumoniae.
   5463..5510    +  polyA_signal   HSV TK poly(A) signal: herpes simplex virus thymidine kinase polyadenylation signal (Cole and Stacy, 1985)
   5601..5617    -  polyA_signal   bGH poly(A) signal (fragment): bovine growth hormone polyadenylation signal
   5839..6427    +  rep_origin     ori: high-copy-number ColE1/pMB1/pBR322/pUC origin of replication
   6542..6601    +  enhancer       CMV enhancer (fragment): human cytomegalovirus immediate early enhancer
>Addgene plasmid #157769 | pCMV ShadowG-AURKA K162M-mTurq2 | addgene full sequence | sequence record 310878 | Addgene NGS Result
CGTTACATAACTTACGGTAAATGGCCCGCCTGGCTGACCGCCCAACGACCCCCGCCCATTGACGTCAATA
ATGACGTATGTTCCCATAGTAACGCCAATAGGGACTTTCCATTGACGTCAATGGGTGGAGTATTTACGGT
AAACTGCCCACTTGGCAGTACATCAAGTGTATCATATGCCAAGTACGCCCCCTATTGACGTCAATGACGG
TAAATGGCCCGCCTGGCATTATGCCCAGTACATGACCTTATGGGACTTTCCTACTTGGCAGTACATCTAC
GTATTAGTCATCGCTATTACCATGGTGATGCGGTTTTGGCAGTACATCAATGGGCGTGGATAGCGGTTTG
ACTCACGGGGATTTCCAAGTCTCCACCCCATTGACGTCAATGGGAGTTTGTTTTGGCACCAAAATCAACG
GGACTTTCCAAAATGTCGTAACAACTCCGCCCCATTGACGCAAATGGGCGGTAGGCGTGTACGGTGGGAG
GTCTATATAAGCAGAGCTGGTTTAGTGAACCGTCAGATCCGCTAGCGCTACCGGACTCAGATCTCGAGAT
GGTGAGCAAGGGCGAGGAGCTGTTCACCGGGGTGGTGCCCATCCTGGTCGAGCTGGACGGCGACGTAAAC
GGCCACAAGTTCAGCGTGTCCGGCGAGGGCGAGGGCGATGCCACCTACGGCAAGCTGACCCTGAAGCTCA
TCTGCACCACCGGCAAGCTGCCCGTGCCCTGGCCCACCCTCGTGACCACCTTCGGCTACGGCCTGATGTG
CTTCGCGCGCTATCCAGACCACATGAAGCAGCACGACTTCTTCAAGTCCGCCATGCCCGAAGGCTACGTC
CAGGAGCGCACCATCTTCTTCAAGGACGACGGCAACTACAAGACCCGCGCCGAGGTGAAGTTCGAGGGCG
ACACCCTGGTGAACCGCATCGAGCTGAAGGGCATCGACTTCAAGGAGGACGGCAACATCCTGGGGCACAA
GCTCGAGTACAACTGGAACAGCCACAACGTCTATATCATGGCCGACAAGCAGAAGAACGGCATCAAGGTG
AACTTCAAGATCCGCCACAACATCGAGGACGGCAGCGTGCAGCTCGCCGACCACTACCAGCAGAACACCC
CCATCGGCGACGGCCCCGTGCTGCTGCCCGACAACCACTACCTGAGCACCCAGTCCAAGCTGAGCAAAGA
CCCCAACGAGAAGCGCGATCACATGGTCCTGCTGGAGTTCGTGACCGCCGCCGGGATCACTCTCGGCATG
GACGAGCTGTACAAGGGAAGCTTCGAATTCATGGACCGATCTAAAGAAAACTGCATTTCAGGACCTGTTA
AGGCTACAGCTCCAGTTGGAGGTCCAAAACGTGTTCTCGTGACTCAGCAATTTCCTTGTCAGAATCCATT
ACCTGTAAATAGTGGCCAGGCTCAGCGGGTCTTGTGTCCTTCAAATTCTTCCCAGCGCATTCCTTTGCAA
GCACAAAAACTTGTCTCCAGTCACAAGCCGGTTCAGAATCAGAAGCAGAAGCAATTGCAGGCAACCAGTG
TACCTCATCCTGTCTCCAGGCCACTGAATAACACCCAAAAGAGCAAGCAGCCCCTGCCATCGGCACCTGA
AAATAATCCTGAGGAGGAACTGGCATCAAAACAGAAAAATGAAGAATCAAAAAAGAGGCAGTGGGCTTTG
GAAGACTTTGAAATTGGTCGCCCTCTGGGTAAAGGAAAGTTTGGTAATGTTTATTTGGCAAGAGAAAAGC
AAAGCAAGTTTATTCTGGCTCTTATGGTGTTATTTAAAGCTCAGCTGGAGAAAGCCGGAGTGGAGCATCA
GCTCAGAAGAGAAGTAGAAATACAGTCCCACCTTCGGCATCCTAATATTCTTAGACTGTATGGTTATTTC
CATGATGCTACCAGAGTCTACCTAATTCTGGAATATGCACCACTTGGAACAGTTTATAGAGAACTTCAGA
AACTTTCAAAGTTTGATGAGCAGAGAACTGCTACTTATATAACAGAATTGGCAAATGCACTATCATATTG
CCATTCGAAGAGAGTTATTCATAGAGACATTAAGCCAGAGAACTTACTTCTTGGATCAGCTGGAGAGCTT
AAAATTGCAGATTTTGGGTGGTCAGTACATGCTCCATCTTCCAGGAGGACCACTCTCTGTGGCACCCTGG
ACTACCTGCCCCCTGAAATGATTGAAGGTCGGATGCATGATGAGAAGGTGGATCTCTGGAGCCTTGGAGT
TCTTTGCTATGAATTTTTAGTTGGGAAGCCTCCTTTTGAGGCAAACACATACCAAGAGACCTACAAAAGA
ATATCACGGGTTGAGTTCACATTCCCTGACTTTGTAACAGAGGGAGCCAGGGACCTCATTTCAAGACTGT
TGAAGCATAATCCCAGCCAGAGGCCAATGCTCAGAGAAGTACTTGAACACCCCTGGATCACAGCAAATTC
ATCAAAACCATCAAATTGCCAAAACAAAGAATCAGCTAGCAAACAGTCTGGGGATCCGATGGCGGCCGCA
ATGGTGAGCAAGGGCGAGGAGCTGTTCACCGGGGTGGTGCCCATCCTGGTCGAGCTGGACGGCGACGTAA
ACGGCCACAAGTTCAGCGTGTCCGGCGAGGGCGAGGGCGATGCCACCTACGGCAAGCTGACCCTGAAGTT
CATCTGCACCACCGGCAAGCTGCCCGTGCCCTGGCCCACCCTCGTGACCACCCTGTCCTGGGGCGTGCAG
TGCTTCGCCCGCTACCCCGACCACATGAAGCAGCACGACTTCTTCAAGTCCGCCATGCCCGAAGGCTACG
TCCAGGAGCGCACCATCTTCTTCAAGGACGACGGCAACTACAAGACCCGCGCCGAGGTGAAGTTCGAGGG
CGACACCCTGGTGAACCGCATCGAGCTGAAGGGCATCGACTTCAAGGAGGACGGCAACATCCTGGGGCAC
AAGCTGGAGTACAACTACTTTAGCGACAACGTCTATATCACCGCCGACAAGCAGAAGAACGGCATCAAGG
CCAACTTCAAGATCCGCCACAACATCGAGGACGGCGGCGTGCAGCTCGCCGACCACTACCAGCAGAACAC
CCCCATCGGCGACGGCCCCGTGCTGCTGCCCGACAACCACTACCTGAGCACCCAGTCCAAGCTGAGCAAA
GACCCCAACGAGAAGCGCGATCACATGGTCCTGCTGGAGTTCGTGACCGCCGCCTAAGCGGCCGCGACTC
TAGATCATAATCAGCCATACCACATTTGTAGAGGTTTTACTTGCTTTAAAAAACCTCCCACACCTCCCCC
TGAACCTGAAACATAAAATGAATGCAATTGTTGTTGTTAACTTGTTTATTGCAGCTTATAATGGTTACAA
ATAAAGCAATAGCATCACAAATTTCACAAATAAAGCATTTTTTTCACTGCATTCTAGTTGTGGTTTGTCC
AAACTCATCAATGTATCTTAAGGCGTAAATTGTAAGCGTTAATATTTTGTTAAAATTCGCGTTAAATTTT
TGTTAAATCAGCTCATTTTTTAACCAATAGGCCGAAATCGGCAAAATCCCTTATAAATCAAAAGAATAGA
CCGAGATAGGGT
[37 nt withheld, positions 3583-3619]
AAAGAACGTGGACTCCAACGTCAAAGG
[49 nt withheld, positions 3647-3695]
T
[91 nt withheld, positions 3697-3787]
G
[124 nt withheld, positions 3789-3912]
CAGGTGGCACTTTTCGGGGAAATGTGCGCGGAACCCCTATTTGTTTATTTTTCTAAATACATTCAAATAT
GTATCCGCTCATGAGACAATAACCCTGATAAATGCTTCAATAATATTGAAAAAGGAAGAGTCCTGAGGCG
GAAAGAACCAGCTGTGGAATGTGTGTCAGTTAGGGTGTGGAAAGTCCCCAGGCTCCCCAGCAGGCAGAAG
TATGCAAAGCATGCATCTCAATTAGTCAGCAACCAGGTGTGGAAAGTCCCCAGGCTCCCCAGCAGGCAGA
AGTATGCAAAGCATGCATCTCAATTAGTCAGCAACCATAGTCCCGCCCCTAACTCCGCCCATCCCGCCCC
TAACTCCGCCCAGTTCCGCCCATTCTCCGCCCCATGGCTGACTAATTTTTTTTATTTATGCAGAGGCCGA
GGCCGCCTCGGCCTCTGAGCTATTCCAGAAGTAGTGAGGAGGCTTTTTTGGAGGCCTAGGCTTTTGCAAA
GATCGATCAAGAGACAGGATGAGGATCGTTTCGCATGATTGAACAAGATGGATTGCACGCAGGTTCTCCG
GCCGCTTGGGTGGAGAGGCTATTCGGCTATGACTGGGCACAACAGACAATCGGCTGCTCTGATGCCGCCG
TGTTCCGGCTGTCAGCGCAGGGGCGCCCGGTTCTTTTTGTCAAGACCGACCTGTCCGGTGCCCTGAATGA
ACTGCAAGACGAGGCAGCGCGGCTATCGTGGCTGGCCACGACGGGCGTTCCTTGCGCAGCTGTGCTCGAC
GTTGTCACTGAAGCGGGAAGGGACTGGCTGCTATTGGGCGAAGTGCCGGGGCAGGATCTCCTGTCATCTC
ACCTTGCTCCTGCCGAGAAAGTATCCATCATGGCTGATGCAATGCGGCGGCTGCATACGCTTGATCCGGC
TACCTGCCCATTCGACCACCAAGCGAAACATCGCATCGAGCGAGCACGTACTCGGATGGAAGCCGGTCTT
GTCGATCAGGATGATCTGGACGAAGAGCATCAGGGGCTCGCGCCAGCCGAACTGTTCGCCAGGCTCAAGG
CGAGCATGCCCGACGGCGAGGATCTCGTCGTGACCCATGGCGATGCCTGCTTGCCGAATATCATGGTGGA
AAATGGCCGCTTTTCTGGATTCATCGACTGTGGCCGGCTGGGTGTGGCGGACCGCTATCAGGACATAGCG
TTGGCTACCCGTGATATTGCTGAAGAGCTTGGCGGCGAATGGGCTGACCGCTTCCTCGTGCTTTACGGTA
TCGCCGCTCCCGATTCGCAGCGCATCGCCTTCTATCGCCTTCTTGACGAGTTCTTCTGAGCGGGACTCTG
GGGTTCGAAATGACCGACCAAGCGACGCCCAACCTGCCATCACGAGATTTCGATTCCACCGCCGCCTTCT
ATGAAAGGTTGGGCTTCGGAATCGTTTTCCGGGACGCCGGCTGGATGATCCTCCAGCGCGGGGATCTCAT
GCTGGAGTTCTTCGCCCACCCTAGGGGGAGGCTAACTGAAACACGGAAGGAGACAATACCGGAAGGAACC
CGCGCTATGACGGCAATAAAAAGACAGAATAAAACGCACGGTGTTGGGTCGTTTGTTCATAAACGCGGGG
TTCGGTCCCAGGGCTGGCACTCTGTCGATACCCCACCGAGACCCCATTGGGGCCAATACGCCCGCGTTTC
TTCCTTTTCCCCACCCCACCCCCCAAGTTCGGGTGAAGGCCCAGGGCTCGCAGCCAACGTCGGGGCGGCA
GGCCCTGCCATAGCCTCAGGTTACTCATATATACTTTAGATTGATTTAAAACTTCATTTTTAATTTAAAA
GGATCTAGGTGAAGATCCTTTTTGATAATCTCATGACCAAAATCCCTTAACGTGAGTTTTCGTTCCACTG
AGCGTCAGACCCCGTAGAAAAGATCAAAGGATCTTCTTGAGATCCTTTTTTTCTGCGCGTAATCTGCTGC
TTGCAAACAAAAAAACCACCGCTACCAGCGGTGGTTTGTTTGCCGGATCAAGAGCTACCAACTCTTTTTC
CGAAGGTAACTGGCTTCAGCAGAGCGCAGATACCAAATACTGTTCTTCTAGTGTAGCCGTAGTTAGGCCA
CCACTTCAAGAACTCTGTAGCACCGCCTACATACCTCGCTCTGCTAATCCTGTTACCAGTGGCTGCTGCC
AGTGGCGATAAGTCGTGTCTTACCGGGTTGGACTCAAGACGATAGTTACCGGATAAGGCGCAGCGGTCGG
GCTGAACGGGGGGTTCGTGCACACAGCCCAGCTTGGAGCGAACGACCTACACCGAACTGAGATACCTACA
GCGTGAGCTATGAGAAAGCGCCACGCTTCCCGAAGGGAGAAAGGCGGACAGGTATCCGGTAAGCGGCAGG
GTCGGAACAGGAGAGCGCACGAGGGAGCTTCCAGGGGGAAACGCCTGGTATCTTTATAGTCCTGTCGGGT
TTCGCCACCTCTGACTTGAGCGTCGATTTTTGTGATGCTCGTCAGGGGGGCGGAGCCTATGGAAAAACGC
CAGCAACGCGGCCTTTTTACGGTTCCTGGCCTTTTGCTGGCCTTTTGCTCACATGTTCTTTCCTGCGTTA
TCCCCTGATTCTGTGGATAACCGTATTACCGCCATGCATTAGTTATTAATAGTAATCAATTACGGGGTCA
TTAGTTCATAGCCCATATATGGAGTTCCG
